Addgene plasmid #45772: hE-cadherin/Δβ-catenin-pcDNA3
Depositing lab: Barry Gumbiner. Depositing organization: Memorial Sloan-Kettering Cancer Center. Publication: E-cadherin suppresses cellular transformation by inhibiting beta-catenin signaling in an adhesion-independent manner. Gottardi CJ, Wong E, Gumbiner BM. J Cell Biol. 2001 May 28;153(5):1049-60. 10.1083/jcb.153.5.1049 PubMed 11381089.
Backbone
  Vector backbone: pcDNA3
  Backbone manufacturer: Invitrogen
  Backbone size w/o insert (bp): 5446
  Total vector size (bp): 8150
  Vector type: Mammalian Expression
  Selectable markers: Neomycin (select with G418)
Growth in bacteria
  Bacterial resistance: Ampicillin, 100 μg/mL
  Growth temperature: 37°C
  Growth strain: DH5alpha
  Copy number: High Copy
Gene/Insert
  Gene/Insert name: hE-cadherin/Δβ-catenin (alt names: E-cadherin; CDH-1)
  Species: H. sapiens (human)
  Insert size (bp): 2700
  Mutation: Ends at amino acid 844. Last 35 amino acids deleted - β-catenin binding domain removed
  GenBank ID: NM_004360.3 NP_004351.1
  Entrez Gene: CDH1 (a.k.a. Arc-1, BCDS1, CD324, CDHE, ECAD, LCAM, UVO)
  Promoter: CMV
  Cloning method: Restriction Enzyme; 5′ cloning site BamHI (not destroyed); 3′ cloning site XhoI (not destroyed)
  Sequencing primers: 5′ CMV-F; T7; 3′ BGH-rev; Sp6
Resource information
  A portion of this plasmid was derived from a plasmid made by: Human E-cadherin partial cDNA provided by David Rimm (Yale University, New Haven, CT)
Terms and licenses: Academic/Nonprofit Terms; Industry Terms: Not Available to Industry
Depositor comments: Partial cDNA for human E-cadherin was provided by D. Rimm (Yale University, New Haven, CT) and subcloned into the pcDNA3 mammalian expression vector (Invitrogen). Sequence analysis revealed that the 3′ end of the gene was missing after nucleotide 2644 (according to EMBL/GenBank/DDBJ under accession number L08599). This results in a truncation of the last 35 amino acids of the E-cadherin cytoplasmic domain and, as a result, does not contain the β-catenin binding region, as defined by Stappert and Kemler 1994. The COOH terminus of this truncation mutant (E-cadherin Δ β-catenin) ends at amino acid 847 (NH3-ASLSST); the frameshift adds a single threonine residue before a stop codon is introduced.
How to cite: hE-cadherin/Δβ-catenin-pcDNA3 was a gift from Barry Gumbiner (Addgene plasmid # 45772 ; http://n2t.net/addgene:45772 ; RRID:Addgene_45772)
