[The description below was written by a language model from this plasmid's Addgene catalogue record and pLannotate feature annotations shown in this document.]
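Description:
hE-cadherin/Δβ-catenin-pcDNA3 is a mammalian expression plasmid built on the Invitrogen pcDNA3 backbone, about 8.2 kb in total. It is propagated in E. coli through a high-copy ColE1/pUC-type origin with ampicillin selection from the β-lactamase gene. An f1 origin is also present for single-stranded DNA production. For mammalian cells, an SV40 early promoter drives a neomycin phosphotransferase gene followed by an SV40 polyadenylation signal, which allows G418 selection of stable transfectants.

The payload is a roughly 2.7 kb human E-cadherin (CDH1) cDNA cloned between BamHI and XhoI. It sits downstream of the CMV immediate-early enhancer/promoter and upstream of the bovine growth hormone polyadenylation signal. T7 and SP6 promoters flank the insert and serve as sequencing or in vitro transcription sites. The cDNA is incomplete at its 3′ end, so the encoded protein lacks the last 35 amino acids of the cytoplasmic tail, which contain the β-catenin binding region. According to the depositor, a frameshift adds a single threonine before a stop codon. The record is inconsistent on the endpoint: the mutation field gives residue 844 and the depositor comments give 847. No epitope tag or reporter is recorded.

The automated annotation also reports a short VP16 activation domain fragment just after the CDH1 coding region, an HIV-1 LTR fragment, and a ble fragment. The catalogue entry mentions none of these, so they may simply be partial sequence matches rather than intended functional parts.

Judging from the associated publication, the construct expresses an E-cadherin that cannot bind β-catenin. This makes it useful as a comparison for testing whether E-cadherin's growth-suppressive effects depend on β-catenin binding and signaling rather than on adhesion.
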