Features (pLannotate 1.2.2; 22 found; start..end, strand, type, name):
     28..80      -  misc_feature   bom (fragment): basis of mobility region from pBR322
    235..614     +  enhancer       CMV enhancer: human cytomegalovirus immediate early enhancer
    615..818     +  promoter       CMV promoter: human cytomegalovirus (CMV) immediate early promoter
    814..847     +  LTR            5' LTR (truncated) (fragment): truncated 5' long terminal repeat (LTR) from HIV-1
    863..881     +  promoter       T7 promoter: promoter for bacteriophage T7 RNA polymerase
   1070..3610    +  CDS            CDH1: CADH1_HUMAN - Also known as CDHE, UVO. Experimental evidence at protein level: Swiss-Prot protein existence level 1. (Microbial infection) Serves as a receptor for Listeria monocytogenes; internalin A (InlA) binds to this protein and promotes uptake of the bacteria. From Homo sapiens (Human).
   3604..3706    +  CDS            VP16 AD (fragment): transcriptional activation domain of herpes simplex virus protein VP16 (Triezenberg et al., 1988; Cousens et al., 1989); UL48
   3751..3769    -  promoter       SP6 promoter: promoter for bacteriophage SP6 RNA polymerase
   3795..4019    +  polyA_signal   bGH poly(A) signal: bovine growth hormone polyadenylation signal
   4023..4044    +  promoter       SV40 promoter (fragment): SV40 enhancer and early promoter
   4065..4493    +  rep_origin     f1 ori (sequence partly withheld): f1 bacteriophage origin of replication; arrow indicates direction of (+) strand synthesis
   4507..4836    +  promoter       SV40 promoter: SV40 enhancer and early promoter
   4903..5694    +  CDS            neo: KKA2_KLEPN - Also known as kan, nptII. Experimental evidence at protein level: Swiss-Prot protein existence level 1. Resistance to kanamycin, neomycin, paromomycin, ribostamycin, butirosin and gentamicin B. From Klebsiella pneumoniae.
   5718..5876    +  CDS            ble (fragment): BLE_KLEPN - Experimental evidence at protein level: Swiss-Prot protein existence level 1. Binding protein with a strong affinity to the bleomycin family of antibiotics. Binds to CL990; an antimitotic-antibiotic compound. From Klebsiella pneumoniae.
   5871..5992    +  polyA_signal   SV40 poly(A) signal: SV40 polyadenylation signal
   6065..6081    -  protein_bind   lac operator: The lac repressor binds to the lac operator to inhibit transcription in E. coli. This inhibition can be relieved by adding lactose or isopropyl-β-D-thiogalactopyranoside (IPTG). lac repressor encoded by lacI
   6089..6119    -  promoter       lac promoter: promoter for the E. coli lac operon
   6134..6155    -  protein_bind   CAP binding site: CAP binding activates transcription in the presence of cAMP. E. coli catabolite activator protein
   6168..6260    -  CDS            lacI (fragment): lac repressor; lacI; The lac repressor binds to the lac operator to inhibit transcription in E. coli. This inhibition can be relieved by adding lactose or isopropyl-β-D-thiogalactopyranoside (IPTG).
   6443..7031    -  rep_origin     ori: high-copy-number ColE1/pMB1/pBR322/pUC origin of replication
   7202..8062    -  CDS            AmpR: β-lactamase; bla; confers resistance to ampicillin, carbenicillin, and related antibiotics
   8063..8167    -  promoter       AmpR promoter: bla
>Addgene plasmid #45772 | hE-cadherin/Δβ-catenin-pcDNA3 | addgene full sequence | sequence record 456464 | Addgene NGS Result
GACGGATCGGGAGATCTCCCGATCCCCTATGGTGCACTCTCAGTACAATCTGCTCTGATGCCGCATAGTT
AAGCCAGTATCTGCTCCCTGCTTGTGTGTTGGAGGTCGCTGAGTAGTGCGCGAGCAAAATTTAAGCTACA
ACAAGGCAAGGCTTGACCGACAATTGCATGAAGAATCTGCTTAGGGTTAGGCGTTTTGCGCTGCTTCGCG
ATGTACGGGCCAGATATACGCGTTGACATTGATTATTGACTAGTTATTAATAGTAATCAATTACGGGGTC
ATTAGTTCATAGCCCATATATGGAGTTCCGCGTTACATAACTTACGGTAAATGGCCCGCCTGGCTGACCG
CCCAACGACCCCCGCCCATTGACGTCAATAATGACGTATGTTCCCATAGTAACGCCAATAGGGACTTTCC
ATTGACGTCAATGGGTGGAGTATTTACGGTAAACTGCCCACTTGGCAGTACATCAAGTGTATCATATGCC
AAGTACGCCCCCTATTGACGTCAATGACGGTAAATGGCCCGCCTGGCATTATGCCCAGTACATGACCTTA
TGGGACTTTCCTACTTGGCAGTACATCTACGTATTAGTCATCGCTATTACCATGGTGATGCGGTTTTGGC
AGTACATCAATGGGCGTGGATAGCGGTTTGACTCACGGGGATTTCCAAGTCTCCACCCCATTGACGTCAA
TGGGAGTTTGTTTTGGCACCAAAATCAACGGGACTTTCCAAAATGTCGTAACAACTCCGCCCCATTGACG
CAAATGGGCGGTAGGCGTGTACGGTGGGAGGTCTATATAAGCAGAGCTCTCTGGCTAACTAGAGAACCCA
CTGCTTACTGGCTTATCGAAATTAATACGACTCACTATAGGGAGACCCAAGCTTGGTACCGAGCTCGGAT
CCACTAGTAACGGCCGCCAGTGTGCTGGAATTCTGCAGATATCGAATTCCGGAAAGCACCTGTGAGCTTG
CGGAAGTCAGTTCAGACTCCAGCCCGCTCCAGCCCGGCCCGACCCGACCGCACCCGGCGCCTGCCCTCGC
TCGGCGTCCCCGGCCAGCCATGGGCCCTTGGAGCCGCAGCCTCTCGGCGCTGCTGCTGCTGCTGCAGGTC
TCCTCTTGGCTCTGCCAGGAGCCGGAGCCCTGCCACCCTGGCTTTGACGCCGAGAGCTACACGTTCACGG
TGCCCCGGCGCCACCTGGAGAGAGGCCGCGTCCTGGGCAGAGTGAATTTTGAAGATTGCACCGGTCGACA
AAGGACAGCCTATTTTTCCCTCGACACCCGATTCAAAGTGGGCACAGATGGTGTGATTACAGTCAAAAGG
CCTCTACGGTTTCATAACCCACAGATCCATTTCTTGGTCTACGCCTGGGACTCCACCTACAGAAAGTTTT
CCACCAAAGTCACGCTGAATACAGTGGGGCACCACCACCGCCCCCCGCCCCATCAGGCCTCCGTTTCTGG
AATCCAAGCAGAATTGCTCACATTTCCCAACTCCTCTCCTGGCCTCAGAAGACAGAAGAGAGACTGGGTT
ATTCCTCCCATCAGCTGCCCAGAAAATGAAAAAGGCCCATTTCCTAAAAACCTGGTTCAGATCAAATCCA
ACAAAGACAAAGAAGGCAAGGTTTTCTACAGCATCACTGGCCAAGGAGCTGACACACCCCCTGTTGGTGT
CTTTATTATTGAAAGAGAAACAGGATGGCTGAAGGTGACAGAGCCTCTGGATAGAGAACGCATTGCCACA
TACACTCTCTTCTCTCACGCTGTGTCATCCAACGGGAATGCAGTTGAGGATCCAATGGAGATTTTGATCA
CGGTAACCGATCAGAATGACAACAAGCCCGAATTCACCCAGGAGGTCTTTAAGGGGTCTGTCATGGAAGG
TGCTCTTCCAGGAACCTCTGTGATGGAGGTCACAGCCACAGACGCGGACGATGATGTGAACACCTACAAT
GCCGCCATCGCTTACACCATCCTCAGCCAAGATCCTGAGCTCCCTGACAAAAATATGTTCACCATTAACA
GGAACACAGGAGTCATCAGTGTGGTCACCACTGGGCTGGACCGAGAGAGTTTCCCTACGTATACCCTGGT
GGTTCAAGCTGCTGACCTTCAAGGTGAGGGGTTAAGCACAACAGCAACAGCTGTGATCACAGTCACTGAC
ACCAACGATAATCCTCCGATCTTCAATCCCACCACGTACAAGGGTCAGGTGCCTGAGAACGAGGCTAACG
TCGTAATCACCACACTGAAAGTGACTGATGCTGATGCCCCCAATACCCCAGCGTGGGAGGCTGTATACAC
CATATTGAATGATGATGGTGGACAATTTGTCGTCACCACAAATCCAGTGAACAACGATGGCATTTTGAAA
ACAGCAAAGGGCTTGGATTTTGAGGCCAAGCAGCAGTACATTCTACACGTAGCAGTGACGAATGTGGTAC
CTTTTGAGGTCTCTCTCACCACCTCCACAGCCACCGTCACCGTGGATGTGCTGGATGTGAATGAAGCCCC
CATCTTTGTGCCTCCTGAAAAGAGAGTGGAAGTGTCCGAGGACTTTGGCGTGGGCCAGGAAATCACATCC
TACACTGCCCAGGAGCCAGACACATTTATGGAACAGAAAATAACATATCGGATTTGGAGAGACACTGCCA
ACTGGCTGGAGATTAATCCGGACACTGGTGCCATTTCCACTCGGGCTGAGCTGGACAGGGAGGATTTTGA
GCACGTGAAGAACAGCACGTACACAGCCCTAATCATAGCTACAGACAATGGTTCTCCAGTTGCTACTGGA
ACAGGGACACTTCTGCTGATCCTGTCTGATGTGAATGACAACGCCCCCATACCAGAACCTCGAACTATAT
TCTTCTGTGAGAGGAATCCAAAGCCTCAGGTCATAAACATCATTGATGCAGACCTTCCTCCCAATACATC
TCCCTTCACAGCAGAACTAACACACGGGGCGAGTGCCAACTGGACCATTCAGTACAACGACCCAACCCAA
GAATCTATCATTTTGAAGCCAAAGATGGCCTTAGAGGTGGGTGACTACAAAATCAATCTCAAGCTCATGG
ATAACCAGAATAAAGACCAAGTGACCACCTTAGAGGTCAGCGTGTGTGACTGTGAAGGGGCCGCCGGCGT
CTGTAGGAAGGCACAGCCTGTCGAAGCAGGATTGCAAATTCCTGCCATTCTGGGGATTCTTGGAGGAATT
CTTGCTTTGCTAATTCTGATTCTGCTGCTCTTGCTGTTTCTTCGGAGGAGAGCGGTGGTCAAAGAGCCCT
TACTGCCCCCAGAGGATGACACCCGGGACAACGTTTATTACTATGATGAAGAAGGAGGCGGAGAAGAGGA
CCAGGACTTTGACTTGAGCCAGCTGCACAGGGGCCTGGACGCTCGGCCTGAAGTGACTCGTAACGACGTT
GCACCAACCCTCATGAGTGTCCCCCGGTATCTTCCCCGCCCTGCCAATCCCGATGAAATTGGAAATTTTA
TTGATGAAAATCTGAAAGCGGCTGATACTGACCCCACAGCCCCGCCTTATGATTCTCTGCTCGTGTTTGA
CTATGAAGGAAGCGGTTCCGAAGCTGCTAGTCTGAGCTCCACTTAGACGGCGAGGACGTGGCGATGGCGC
ATGCCGACGCGCTAGACGATTTCGATCTGGACATGTTGGGGGACGGGGATTCCCCGGGTCCGGGATCGAT
CCGTCGACATATGCTCGAGCATGCATCTAGAGGGCCCTATTCTATAGTGTCACCTAAATGCTAGAGCTCG
CTGATCAGCCTCGACTGTGCCTTCTAGTTGCCAGCCATCTGTTGTTTGCCCCTCCCCCGTGCCTTCCTTG
ACCCTGGAAGGTGCCACTCCCACTGTCCTTTCCTAATAAAATGAGGAAATTGCATCGCATTGTCTGAGTA
GGTGTCATTCTATTCTGGGGGGTGGGGTGGGGCAGGACAGCAAGGGGGAGGATTGGGAAGACAATAGCAG
GCATGCTGGGGATGCGGTGGGCTCTATGGCTTCTGAGGCGGAAAGAACCAGCTGGGGCTCTAGGGGGTAT
CCCC
[124 nt withheld, positions 4065-4188]
C
[91 nt withheld, positions 4190-4280]
A
[49 nt withheld, positions 4282-4330]
CCTTTGACGTTGGAGTCCACGTTCTTT
[37 nt withheld, positions 4358-4394]
ACCCTATCTCGGTCTATTCTTTTGATTTATAAGGGATTTTGCCGATTTCGGCCTATTGGTTAAAAAATGA
GCTGATTTAACAAAAATTTAACGCGAATTAATTCTGTGGAATGTGTGTCAGTTAGGGTGTGGAAAGTCCC
CAGGCTCCCCAGCAGGCAGAAGTATGCAAAGCATGCATCTCAATTAGTCAGCAACCAGGTGTGGAAAGTC
CCCAGGCTCCCCAGCAGGCAGAAGTATGCAAAGCATGCATCTCAATTAGTCAGCAACCATAGTCCCGCCC
CTAACTCCGCCCATCCCGCCCCTAACTCCGCCCAGTTCCGCCCATTCTCCGCCCCATGGCTGACTAATTT
TTTTTATTTATGCAGAGGCCGAGGCCGCCTCTGCCTCTGAGCTATTCCAGAAGTAGTGAGGAGGCTTTTT
TGGAGGCCTAGGCTTTTGCAAAAAGCTCCCGGGAGCTTGTATATCCATTTTCGGATCTGATCAAGAGACA
GGATGAGGATCGTTTCGCATGATTGAACAAGATGGATTGCACGCAGGTTCTCCGGCCGCTTGGGTGGAGA
GGCTATTCGGCTATGACTGGGCACAACAGACAATCGGCTGCTCTGATGCCGCCGTGTTCCGGCTGTCAGC
GCAGGGGCGCCCGGTTCTTTTTGTCAAGACCGACCTGTCCGGTGCCCTGAATGAACTGCAGGACGAGGCA
GCGCGGCTATCGTGGCTGGCCACGACGGGCGTTCCTTGCGCAGCTGTGCTCGACGTTGTCACTGAAGCGG
GAAGGGACTGGCTGCTATTGGGCGAAGTGCCGGGGCAGGATCTCCTGTCATCTCACCTTGCTCCTGCCGA
GAAAGTATCCATCATGGCTGATGCAATGCGGCGGCTGCATACGCTTGATCCGGCTACCTGCCCATTCGAC
CACCAAGCGAAACATCGCATCGAGCGAGCACGTACTCGGATGGAAGCCGGTCTTGTCGATCAGGATGATC
TGGACGAAGAGCATCAGGGGCTCGCGCCAGCCGAACTGTTCGCCAGGCTCAAGGCGCGCATGCCCGACGG
CGAGGATCTCGTCGTGACCCATGGCGATGCCTGCTTGCCGAATATCATGGTGGAAAATGGCCGCTTTTCT
GGATTCATCGACTGTGGCCGGCTGGGTGTGGCGGACCGCTATCAGGACATAGCGTTGGCTACCCGTGATA
TTGCTGAAGAGCTTGGCGGCGAATGGGCTGACCGCTTCCTCGTGCTTTACGGTATCGCCGCTCCCGATTC
GCAGCGCATCGCCTTCTATCGCCTTCTTGACGAGTTCTTCTGAGCGGGACTCTGGGGTTCGAAATGACCG
ACCAAGCGACGCCCAACCTGCCATCACGAGATTTCGATTCCACCGCCGCCTTCTATGAAAGGTTGGGCTT
CGGAATCGTTTTCCGGGACGCCGGCTGGATGATCCTCCAGCGCGGGGATCTCATGCTGGAGTTCTTCGCC
CACCCCAACTTGTTTATTGCAGCTTATAATGGTTACAAATAAAGCAATAGCATCACAAATTTCACAAATA
AAGCATTTTTTTCACTGCATTCTAGTTGTGGTTTGTCCAAACTCATCAATGTATCTTATCATGTCTGTAT
ACCGTCGACCTCTAGCTAGAGCTTGGCGTAATCATGGTCATAGCTGTTTCCTGTGTGAAATTGTTATCCG
CTCACAATTCCACACAACATACGAGCCGGAAGCATAAAGTGTAAAGCCTGGGGTGCCTAATGAGTGAGCT
AACTCACATTAATTGCGTTGCGCTCACTGCCCGCTTTCCAGTCGGGAAACCTGTCGTGCCAGCTGCATTA
ATGAATCGGCCAACGCGCGGGGAGAGGCGGTTTGCGTATTGGGCGCTCTTCCGCTTCCTCGCTCACTGAC
TCGCTGCGCTCGGTCGTTCGGCTGCGGCGAGCGGTATCAGCTCACTCAAAGGCGGTAATACGGTTATCCA
CAGAATCAGGGGATAACGCAGGAAAGAACATGTGAGCAAAAGGCCAGCAAAAGGCCAGGAACCGTAAAAA
GGCCGCGTTGCTGGCGTTTTTCCATAGGCTCCGCCCCCCTGACGAGCATCACAAAAATCGACGCTCAAGT
CAGAGGTGGCGAAACCCGACAGGACTATAAAGATACCAGGCGTTTCCCCCTGGAAGCTCCCTCGTGCGCT
CTCCTGTTCCGACCCTGCCGCTTACCGGATACCTGTCCGCCTTTCTCCCTTCGGGAAGCGTGGCGCTTTC
TCATAGCTCACGCTGTAGGTATCTCAGTTCGGTGTAGGTCGTTCGCTCCAAGCTGGGCTGTGTGCACGAA
CCCCCCGTTCAGCCCGACCGCTGCGCCTTATCCGGTAACTATCGTCTTGAGTCCAACCCGGTAAGACACG
ACTTATCGCCACTGGCAGCAGCCACTGGTAACAGGATTAGCAGAGCGAGGTATGTAGGCGGTGCTACAGA
GTTCTTGAAGTGGTGGCCTAACTACGGCTACACTAGAAGAACAGTATTTGGTATCTGCGCTCTGCTGAAG
CCAGTTACCTTCGGAAAAAGAGTTGGTAGCTCTTGATCCGGCAAACAAACCACCGCTGGTAGCGGTGGTT
TTTTTGTTTGCAAGCAGCAGATTACGCGCAGAAAAAAAGGATCTCAAGAAGATCCTTTGATCTTTTCTAC
GGGGTCTGACGCTCAGTGGAACGAAAACTCACGTTAAGGGATTTTGGTCATGAGATTATCAAAAAGGATC
TTCACCTAGATCCTTTTAAATTAAAAATGAAGTTTTAAATCAATCTAAAGTATATATGAGTAAACTTGGT
CTGACAGTTACCAATGCTTAATCAGTGAGGCACCTATCTCAGCGATCTGTCTATTTCGTTCATCCATAGT
TGCCTGACTCCCCGTCGTGTAGATAACTACGATACGGGAGGGCTTACCATCTGGCCCCAGTGCTGCAATG
ATACCGCGAGACCCACGCTCACCGGCTCCAGATTTATCAGCAATAAACCAGCCAGCCGGAAGGGCCGAGC
GCAGAAGTGGTCCTGCAACTTTATCCGCCTCCATCCAGTCTATTAATTGTTGCCGGGAAGCTAGAGTAAG
TAGTTCGCCAGTTAATAGTTTGCGCAACGTTGTTGCCATTGCTACAGGCATCGTGGTGTCACGCTCGTCG
TTTGGTATGGCTTCATTCAGCTCCGGTTCCCAACGATCAAGGCGAGTTACATGATCCCCCATGTTGTGCA
AAAAAGCGGTTAGCTCCTTCGGTCCTCCGATCGTTGTCAGAAGTAAGTTGGCCGCAGTGTTATCACTCAT
GGTTATGGCAGCACTGCATAATTCTCTTACTGTCATGCCATCCGTAAGATGCTTTTCTGTGACTGGTGAG
TACTCAACCAAGTCATTCTGAGAATAGTGTATGCGGCGACCGAGTTGCTCTTGCCCGGCGTCAATACGGG
ATAATACCGCGCCACATAGCAGAACTTTAAAAGTGCTCATCATTGGAAAACGTTCTTCGGGGCGAAAACT
CTCAAGGATCTTACCGCTGTTGAGATCCAGTTCGATGTAACCCACTCGTGCACCCAACTGATCTTCAGCA
TCTTTTACTTTCACCAGCGTTTCTGGGTGAGCAAAAACAGGAAGGCAAAATGCCGCAAAAAAGGGAATAA
GGGCGACACGGAAATGTTGAATACTCATACTCTTCCTTTTTCAATATTATTGAAGCATTTATCAGGGTTA
TTGTCTCATGAGCGGATACATATTTGAATGTATTTAGAAAAATAAACAAATAGGGGTTCCGCGCACATTT
CCCCGAAAAGTGCCACCTGACGTC
