>Addgene plasmid #45772 | hE-cadherin/Δβ-catenin-pcDNA3 | addgene partial sequence | sequence record 64621 | BGH-Rev 5'-TAGAAGGCACAGTCGAGG-3'
CATTTAGGTGACACTATAGAATAGGGCCCTCTAGATGCATGCTCGAGCATATGTCGACGGATCGATCCCG
GACCCGGGGAATCCCCGTCCCCCAACATGTCCAGATCGAAATCGTCTAGCGCGTCGGCATGCGCCATCGC
CACGTCCTCGCCGTCTAAGTGGAGCTCAGACTAGCAGCTTCGGAACCGCTTCCTTCATAGTCAAACACGA
GCAGAGAATCATAAGGCGGGGCTGTGGGGTCAGTATCAGCCGCTTTCAGATTTTCATCAATAAAATTTCC
AATTTCATCGGGATTGGCAGGGCGGGGAAGATACCGGGGGACACTCATGAGGGTTGGTGCAACGTCGTTA
CGAGTCACTTCAGGCCGAGCGTCCAGGCCCCTGTGCAGCTGGCTCAAGTCAAAGTCCTGGTCCTCTTCTC
CGCCTCCTTCTTCATCATAGTAATAAACGTTGTCCCGGGTGTCATCCTCTGGGGGCAGTAAGGGCTCTTT
GACCACCGCTCTCCTCCGAAGAAACAGCAAGAGCAGCAGAATCAGAATTAGCAAAGCAAGAATTCCTCCA
AGAATCCCCAGAATGGCAGGAATTTGCAATCCTGCTTCGACAGGCTGTGCCTTCCTACAGACGCCGGCGG
CCCCTTCACAGTCACACACGCTGACCTCTAAGGTGGTCACTTGGTCTTTATTCTGGTTATCCATGAGCTT
GAGATTGATTTTGTAGTCACCCACCTCTAAGGCCATCTTTGGCTTCAAAATGATAGATTCTTGGGTTGGG
TCGTTGTACTGAATGGTCCAGTTGGCACTCGCCCCGTGTGTTAGTTCTGCTGTGAAGGGAGATGTATTGG
GAGGAAGGTCTGCATCAATGATGTTTATGACCTGAGGCTTTGGATTCCTCTCACAGAAGAATATAGTTCG
AGGTTCTGGTATGGGGGCGTTGTCATTCACATCAGACAGGATCAGCAGAAGTGTCCCTGTTCCAGTAGCA
ACTGGAGAACCATTGTCTGTAGCTATGATTAGGGCTGTGTACGTGCTG
